>Addgene plasmid #187698 | pLenti-Zyxin-F (aa373-564)-EGFP | addgene full sequence | sequence record 371817 | Addgene NGS Result
AATGTAGTCTTATGCAATACTCTTGTAGTCTTGCAACATGGTAACGATGAGTTAGCAACATGCCTTACAA
GGAGAGAAAAAGCACCGTGCATGCCGATTGGTGGAAGTAAGGTGGTACGATCGTGCCTTATTAGGAAGGC
AACAGACGGGTCTGACATGGATTGGACGAACCACTGAATTGCCGCATTGCAGAGATATTGTATTTAAGTG
CCTAGCTCGATACATAAACGGGTCTCTCTGGTTAGACCAGATCTGAGCCTGGGAGCTCTCTGGCTAACTA
GGGAACCCACTGCTTAAGCCTCAATAAAGCTTGCCTTGAGTGCTTCAAGTAGTGTGTGCCCGTCTGTTGT
GTGACTCTGGTAACTAGAGATCCCTCAGACCCTTTTAGTCAGTGTGGAAAATCTCTAGCAGTGGCGCCCG
AACAGGGACTTGAAAGCGAAAGGGAAACCAGAGGAGCTCTCTCGACGCAGGACTCGGCTTGCTGAAGCGC
GCACGGCAAGAGGCGAGGGGCGGCGACTGGTGAGTACGCCAAAAATTTTGACTAGCGGAGGCTAGAAGGA
GAGAGATGGGTGCGAGAGCGTCAGTATTAAGCGGGGGAGAATTAGATCGCGATGGGAAAAAATTCGGTTA
AGGCCAGGGGGAAAGAAAAAATATAAATTAAAACATATAGTATGGGCAAGCAGGGAGCTAGAACGATTCG
CAGTTAATCCTGGCCTGTTAGAAACATCAGAAGGCTGTAGACAAATACTGGGACAGCTACAACCATCCCT
TCAGACAGGATCAGAAGAACTTAGATCATTATATAATACAGTAGCAACCCTCTATTGTGTGCATCAAAGG
ATAGAGATAAAAGACACCAAGGAAGCTTTAGACAAGATAGAGGAAGAGCAAAACAAAAGTAAGACCACCG
CACAGCAAGCGGCCGCTGATCTTCAGACCTGGAGGAGGAGATATGAGGGACAATTGGAGAAGTGAATTAT
ATAAATATAAAGTAGTAAAAATTGAACCATTAGGAGTAGCACCCACCAAGGCAAAGAGAAGAGTGGTGCA
GAGAGAAAAAAGAGCAGTGGGAATAGGAGCTTTGTTCCTTGGGTTCTTGGGAGCAGCAGGAAGCACTATG
GGCGCAGCGTCAATGACGCTGACGGTACAGGCCAGACAATTATTGTCTGGTATAGTGCAGCAGCAGAACA
ATTTGCTGAGGGCTATTGAGGCGCAACAGCATCTGTTGCAACTCACAGTCTGGGGCATCAAGCAGCTCCA
GGCAAGAATCCTGGCTGTGGAAAGATACCTAAAGGATCAACAGCTCCTGGGGATTTGGGGTTGCTCTGGA
AAACTCATTTGCACCACTGCTGTGCCTTGGAATGCTAGTTGGAGTAATAAATCTCTGGAACAGATTTGGA
ATCACACGACCTGGATGGAGTGGGACAGAGAAATTAACAATTACACAAGCTTAATACACTCCTTAATTGA
AGAATCGCAAAACCAGCAAGAAAAGAATGAACAAGAATTATTGGAATTAGATAAATGGGCAAGTTTGTGG
AATTGGTTTAACATAACAAATTGGCTGTGGTATATAAAATTATTCATAATGATAGTAGGAGGCTTGGTAG
GTTTAAGAATAGTTTTTGCTGTACTTTCTATAGTGAATAGAGTTAGGCAGGGATATTCACCATTATCGTT
TCAGACCCACCTCCCAACCCCGAGGGGACCCGACAGGCCCGAAGGAATAGAAGAAGAAGGTGGAGAGAGA
GACAGAGACAGATCCATTCGATTAGTGAACGGATCTCGACGGTATCGGTTAACTTTTAAAAGAAAAGGGG
GGATTGGGGGGTACAGTGCAGGGGAAAGAATAGTAGACATAATAGCAACAGACATACAAACTAAAGAATT
ACAAAAACAAATTACAAAAATTCAAAATTTTATCGATAAGCTTGGGAGTTCCGCGTTACATAACTTACGG
TAAATGGCCCGCCTGGCTGACCGCCCAACGACCCCCGCCCATTGACGTCAATAATGACGTATGTTCCCAT
AGTAACGCCAATAGGGACTTTCCATTGACGTCAATGGGTGGAGTATTTACGGTAAACTGCCCACTTGGCA
GTACATCAAGTGTATCATATGCCAAGTACGCCCCCTATTGACGTCAATGACGGTAAATGGCCCGCCTGGC
ATTATGCCCAGTACATGACCTTATGGGACTTTCCTACTTGGCAGTACATCTACGTATTAGTCATCGCTAT
TACCATGGTGATGCGGTTTTGGCAGTACATCAATGGGCGTGGATAGCGGTTTGACTCACGGGGATTTCCA
AGTCTCCACCCCATTGACGTCAATGGGAGTTTGTTTTGGCACCAAAATCAACGGGACTTTCCAAAATGTC
GTAACAACTCCGCCCCATTGACGCAAATGGGCGGTAGGCGTGTACGGTGGGAGGTCTATATAAGCAGAGC
TCGTTTAGTGAACCGTCAGATCGCCTGGAGACGCCATCCACGCTGTTTTGACCTCCATAGAAGACACCGA
CTCTAGAGGATCCACTAGTCCAGTGTGGTGGAATTCTGCAGATATCAACAAGTTTGTACAAAAAAGCAGG
CTTAATGAATGAGTCCTGTGGCAAATGCAATCAGCCACTGGCCCGTGCACAGCCTGCGGTTCGTGCACTG
GGACAACTGTTCCACATCACCTGCTTCACTTGCCATCAGTGTCAGCAGCAGCTGCAGGGACAGCAGTTCT
ATAGCCTGGAGGGAGCACCATATTGTGAGGGCTGCTACACCGACACTTTGGAGAAGTGCAACACCTGTGG
GCAGCCCATCACTGACCGCATGCTGAGGGCCACTGGCAAAGCCTACCACCCACAGTGCTTCACCTGTGTG
GTCTGCGCCTGTCCCCTGGAGGGCACCTCCTTCATTGTGGACCAGGCCAATCAGCCCCACTGTGTCCCTG
ACTATCACAAGCAATACGCTCCAAGGTGCTCCGTCTGCTCGGAGCCAATCATGCCTGAGCCTGGCCGAGA
CGAGACTGTGCGAGTAGTGGCGCTGGATAAGAACTTTCATATGAAGTGTTACAAGTGTGAGGACTGTGGG
AAACCTCTGTCCATTGAGGCAGATGACAACGGCTGTTTCCCTCTGGATGGCCACGTCCTTTGTCGGAAGT
GCCACTCCGCTAGAGCCCAGACCACAACTTTGTATACAAAAGTTGTGATGGTGAGCAAGGGCGAGGAGCT
GTTCACCGGGGTGGTGCCCATCCTGGTCGAGCTGGACGGCGACGTAAACGGCCACAAGTTCAGCGTGTCC
GGCGAGGGCGAGGGCGATGCCACCTACGGCAAGCTGACCCTGAAGTTCATCTGCACCACCGGCAAGCTGC
CCGTGCCCTGGCCCACCCTCGTGACCACCCTGACCTACGGCGTGCAGTGCTTCAGCCGCTACCCCGACCA
CATGAAGCAGCACGACTTCTTCAAGTCCGCCATGCCCGAAGGCTACGTCCAGGAGCGCACCATCTTCTTC
AAGGACGACGGCAACTACAAGACCCGCGCCGAGGTGAAGTTCGAGGGCGACACCCTGGTGAACCGCATCG
AGCTGAAGGGCATCGACTTCAAGGAGGACGGCAACATCCTGGGGCACAAGCTGGAGTACAACTACAACAG
CCACAACGTCTATATCATGGCCGACAAGCAGAAGAACGGCATCAAGGTGAACTTCAAGATCCGCCACAAC
ATCGAGGACGGCAGCGTGCAGCTCGCCGACCACTACCAGCAGAACACCCCCATCGGCGACGGCCCCGTGC
TGCTGCCCGACAACCACTACCTGAGCACCCAGTCCGCCCTGAGCAAAGACCCCAACGAGAAGCGCGATCA
CATGGTCCTGCTGGAGTTCGTGACCGCCGCCGGGATCACTCTCGGCATGGACGAGCTGTACAAGGGCGGT
GGAAGATCTGGGAATTCAAGGCCTCTCGAGCCTCTAGATTCTGCAGCCCTATAGTGAGTCGTATTACGTA
GATCCAGACATGATAAGATACATTGATGAGTTTGGACAAACCACAACTAGAATGCAGTGAAAAAAATGCT
TTATTTGTGAAATTTGTGATGCTATTGCTTTATTTGTAACCATTATAAGCTGCAATAAACAAGTTAACAA
CAACAATTGCATTCATTTTATGTTTCAGGTTCAGGGGGAGGTGTGGGAGGTTTTTTTACCCAGCTTTCTT
GTACAAAGTGGTTGATATCCAGCACAGTGGCGGCCGCTCGAGTCTAGAGGGCCCGCGGTTCGAAGGTAAG
CCTATCCCTAACCCTCTCCTCGGTCTCGATTCTACGCGTACCGGTTAGTAATGATCGACAATCAACCTCT
GGATTACAAAATTTGTGAAAGATTGACTGGTATTCTTAACTATGTTGCTCCTTTTACGCTATGTGGATAC
GCTGCTTTAATGCCTTTGTATCATGCTATTGCTTCCCGTATGGCTTTCATTTTCTCCTCCTTGTATAAAT
CCTGGTTGCTGTCTCTTTATGAGGAGTTGTGGCCCGTTGTCAGGCAACGTGGCGTGGTGTGCACTGTGTT
TGCTGACGCAACCCCCACTGGTTGGGGCATTGCCACCACCTGTCAGCTCCTTTCCGGGACTTTCGCTTTC
CCCCTCCCTATTGCCACGGCGGAACTCATCGCCGCCTGCCTTGCCCGCTGCTGGACAGGGGCTCGGCTGT
TGGGCACTGACAATTCCGTGGTGTTGTCGGGGAAGCTGACGTCCTTTCCATGGCTGCTCGCCTGTGTTGC
CACCTGGATTCTGCGCGGGACGTCCTTCTGCTACGTCCCTTCGGCCCTCAATCCAGCGGACCTTCCTTCC
CGCGGCCTGCTGCCGGCTCTGCGGCCTCTTCCGCGTCTTCGCCTTCGCCCTCAGACGAGTCGGATCTCCC
TTTGGGCCGCCTCCCCGCCTGGCGATGGTACCGGTGTGGAAAGTCCCCAGGCTCCCCAGCAGGCAGAAGT
ATGCAAAGCATGCATCTCAATTAGTCAGCAACCAGGTGTGGAAAGTCCCCAGGCTCCCCAGCAGGCAGAA
GTATGCAAAGCATGCATCTCAATTAGTCAGCAACCATAGTCCCGCCCCTAACTCCGCCCATCCCGCCCCT
AACTCCGCCCAGTTCCGCCCATTCTCCGCCCCATGGCTGACTAATTTTTTTTATTTATGCAGAGGCCGAG
GCCGCCTCTGCCTCTGAGCTATTCCAGAAGTAGTGAGGAGGCTTTTTTGGAGGCCTAGGCTTTTGCAAAA
AGCTCCCGGGAGCTTGTATATCCATTTTCGGATCTGATCAGCACGTGTTGACAATTAATCATCGGCATAG
TATATCGGCATAGTATAATACGACAAGGTGAGGAACTAAACCATGGCCAAGCCTTTGTCTCAAGAAGAAT
CCACCCTCATTGAAAGAGCAACGGCTACAATCAACAGCATCCCCATCTCTGAAGACTACAGCGTCGCCAG
CGCAGCTCTCTCTAGCGACGGCCGCATCTTCACTGGTGTCAATGTATATCATTTTACTGGGGGACCTTGT
GCAGAACTCGTGGTGCTGGGCACTGCTGCTGCTGCGGCAGCTGGCAACCTGACTTGTATCGTCGCGATCG
GAAATGAGAACAGGGGCATCTTGAGCCCCTGCGGACGGTGCCGACAGGTGCTTCTCGATCTGCATCCTGG
GATCAAAGCCATAGTGAAGGACAGTGATGGACAGCCGACGGCAGTTGGGATTCGTGAATTGCTGCCCTCT
GGTTATGTGTGGGAGGGCTAAGCACAATTCGAGCTCGGTACCTTTAAGACCAATGACTTACAAGGCAGCT
GTAGATCTTAGCCACTTTTTAAAAGAAAAGGGGGGACTGGAAGGGCTAATTCACTCCCAACGAAGACAAG
ATCTGCTTTTTGCTTGTACTGGGTCTCTCTGGTTAGACCAGATCTGAGCCTGGGAGCTCTCTGGCTAACT
AGGGAACCCACTGCTTAAGCCTCAATAAAGCTTGCCTTGAGTGCTTCAAGTAGTGTGTGCCCGTCTGTTG
TGTGACTCTGGTAACTAGAGATCCCTCAGACCCTTTTAGTCAGTGTGGAAAATCTCTAGCAGTAGTAGTT
CATGTCATCTTATTATTCAGTATTTATAACTTGCAAAGAAATGAATATCAGAGAGTGAGAGGAACTTGTT
TATTGCAGCTTATAATGGTTACAAATAAAGCAATAGCATCACAAATTTCACAAATAAAGCATTTTTTTCA
CTGCATTCTAGTTGTGGTTTGTCCAAACTCATCAATGTATCTTATCATGTCTGGCTCTAGCTATCCCGCC
CCTAACTCCGCCCATCCCGCCCCTAACTCCGCCCAGTTCCGCCCATTCTCCGCCCCATGGCTGACTAATT
TTTTTTATTTATGCAGAGGCCGAGGCCGCCTCGGCCTCTGAGCTATTCCAGAAGTAGTGAGGAGGCTTTT
TTGGAGGCCTAGGGACGTACCCAATTCGCCCTATAGTGAGTCGTATTACGCGCGCTCACTGGCCGTCGTT
TTACAACGTCGTGACTGGGAAAACCCTGGCGTTACCCAACTTAATCGCCTTGCAGCACATCCCCCTTTCG
CCAGCTGGCGTAATAGCGAAGAGGCCCGCACCGATCGCCCTTCCCAACAGTTGCGCAGCCTGAATGGCGA
ATGGG
[124 nt withheld, positions 6656-6779]
C
[91 nt withheld, positions 6781-6871]
A
[49 nt withheld, positions 6873-6921]
CCTTTGACGTTGGAGTCCACGTTCTTT
[37 nt withheld, positions 6949-6985]
ACCCTATCTCGGTCTATTCTTTTGATTTATAAGGGATTTTGCCGATTTCGGCCTATTGGTTAAAAAATGA
GCTGATTTAACAAAAATTTAACGCGAATTTTAACAAAATATTAACGCTTACAATTTAGGTGGCACTTTTC
GGGGAAATGTGCGCGGAACCCCTATTTGTTTATTTTTCTAAATACATTCAAATATGTATCCGCTCATGAG
ACAATAACCCTGATAAATGCTTCAATAATATTGAAAAAGGAAGAGTATGAGTATTCAACATTTCCGTGTC
GCCCTTATTCCCTTTTTTGCGGCATTTTGCCTTCCTGTTTTTGCTCACCCAGAAACGCTGGTGAAAGTAA
AAGATGCTGAAGATCAGTTGGGTGCACGAGTGGGTTACATCGAACTGGATCTCAACAGCGGTAAGATCCT
TGAGAGTTTTCGCCCCGAAGAACGTTTTCCAATGATGAGCACTTTTAAAGTTCTGCTATGTGGCGCGGTA
TTATCCCGTATTGACGCCGGGCAAGAGCAACTCGGTCGCCGCATACACTATTCTCAGAATGACTTGGTTG
AGTACTCACCAGTCACAGAAAAGCATCTTACGGATGGCATGACAGTAAGAGAATTATGCAGTGCTGCCAT
AACCATGAGTGATAACACTGCGGCCAACTTACTTCTGACAACGATCGGAGGACCGAAGGAGCTAACCGCT
TTTTTGCACAACATGGGGGATCATGTAACTCGCCTTGATCGTTGGGAACCGGAGCTGAATGAAGCCATAC
CAAACGACGAGCGTGACACCACGATGCCTGTAGCAATGGCAACAACGTTGCGCAAACTATTAACTGGCGA
ACTACTTACTCTAGCTTCCCGGCAACAATTAATAGACTGGATGGAGGCGGATAAAGTTGCAGGACCACTT
CTGCGCTCGGCCCTTCCGGCTGGCTGGTTTATTGCTGATAAATCTGGAGCCGGTGAGCGTGGGTCTCGCG
GTATCATTGCAGCACTGGGGCCAGATGGTAAGCCCTCCCGTATCGTAGTTATCTACACGACGGGGAGTCA
GGCAACTATGGATGAACGAAATAGACAGATCGCTGAGATAGGTGCCTCACTGATTAAGCATTGGTAACTG
TCAGACCAAGTTTACTCATATATACTTTAGATTGATTTAAAACTTCATTTTTAATTTAAAAGGATCTAGG
TGAAGATCCTTTTTGATAATCTCATGACCAAAATCCCTTAACGTGAGTTTTCGTTCCACTGAGCGTCAGA
CCCCGTAGAAAAGATCAAAGGATCTTCTTGAGATCCTTTTTTTCTGCGCGTAATCTGCTGCTTGCAAACA
AAAAAACCACCGCTACCAGCGGTGGTTTGTTTGCCGGATCAAGAGCTACCAACTCTTTTTCCGAAGGTAA
CTGGCTTCAGCAGAGCGCAGATACCAAATACTGTTCTTCTAGTGTAGCCGTAGTTAGGCCACCACTTCAA
GAACTCTGTAGCACCGCCTACATACCTCGCTCTGCTAATCCTGTTACCAGTGGCTGCTGCCAGTGGCGAT
AAGTCGTGTCTTACCGGGTTGGACTCAAGACGATAGTTACCGGATAAGGCGCAGCGGTCGGGCTGAACGG
GGGGTTCGTGCACACAGCCCAGCTTGGAGCGAACGACCTACACCGAACTGAGATACCTACAGCGTGAGCT
ATGAGAAAGCGCCACGCTTCCCGAAGGGAGAAAGGCGGACAGGTATCCGGTAAGCGGCAGGGTCGGAACA
GGAGAGCGCACGAGGGAGCTTCCAGGGGGAAACGCCTGGTATCTTTATAGTCCTGTCGGGTTTCGCCACC
TCTGACTTGAGCGTCGATTTTTGTGATGCTCGTCAGGGGGGCGGAGCCTATGGAAAAACGCCAGCAACGC
GGCCTTTTTACGGTTCCTGGCCTTTTGCTGGCCTTTTGCTCACATGTTCTTTCCTGCGTTATCCCCTGAT
TCTGTGGATAACCGTATTACCGCCTTTGAGTGAGCTGATACCGCTCGCCGCAGCCGAACGACCGAGCGCA
GCGAGTCAGTGAGCGAGGAAGCGGAAGAGCGCCCAATACGCAAACCGCCTCTCCCCGCGCGTTGGCCGAT
TCATTAATGCAGCTGGCACGACAGGTTTCCCGACTGGAAAGCGGGCAGTGAGCGCAACGCAATTAATGTG
AGTTAGCTCACTCATTAGGCACCCCAGGCTTTACACTTTATGCTTCCGGCTCGTATGTTGTGTGGAATTG
TGAGCGGATAACAATTTCACACAGGAAACAGCTATGACCATGATTACGCCAAGCGCGCAATTAACCCTCA
CTAAAGGGAACAAAAGCTGGAGCTGCAAGCTT
Features (pLannotate 1.2.2; 36 found; start..end, strand, type, name):
      3..229     +  promoter       RSV promoter: Rous sarcoma virus enhancer/promoter
    230..410     +  LTR            5' LTR (truncated): truncated 5' long terminal repeat (LTR) from HIV-1
    457..582     +  misc_feature   HIV-1 Ψ: packaging signal of human immunodeficiency virus type 1
    566..929     +  CDS            HIV-1 gag (fragment): gag protein from human immunodeficiency virus 1; gag
   1075..1308    +  misc_feature   RRE: The Rev response element (RRE) of HIV-1 allows for Rev-dependent mRNA export from the nucleus to the cytoplasm.
   1685..1785    +  CDS            Rev (fragment): human immunodeficiency virus 1 (HIV-1) Rev protein; rev; enhances nuclear export of unspliced and incompletely spliced viral mRNAs
   1804..1921    +  misc_feature   cPPT/CTS: central polypurine tract and central termination sequence of HIV-1
   1944..2247    +  enhancer       CMV enhancer: human cytomegalovirus immediate early enhancer
   2248..2451    +  promoter       CMV promoter: human cytomegalovirus (CMV) immediate early promoter
   2568..2592    +  protein_bind   attB1: mutant version of attB; recombination site for the Gateway® BP reaction BP Clonase™
   2598..3173    +  CDS            Zyx (fragment): ZYX_MOUSE - Experimental evidence at protein level: Swiss-Prot protein existence level 1. Adhesion plaque protein. Binds alpha-actinin and the CRP protein. Important for targeting TES and ENA/VASP family members to focal adhesions and for the formation of actin-rich structures. May be a component of a signal transduction pathway that mediates adhesion- stimulated changes in gene expression (By similarity). From Mus musculus (Mouse).
   3175..3195    +  protein_bind   attB5: mutant version of attB; core recombination site for the Gateway® BP reaction BP Clonase™
   3198..3914    +  CDS            EGFP: EGFP is a basic (constitutively fluorescent) green fluorescent protein published in 1996, derived from Aequorea victoria. It is reported to be a rapidly-maturing weak dimer with moderate acid sensitivity.
   3968..3986    -  promoter       T7 promoter: promoter for bacteriophage T7 RNA polymerase
   3991..4125    -  polyA_signal   SV40 poly(A) signal: SV40 polyadenylation signal
   4188..4212    -  protein_bind   attB2: mutant version of attB; recombination site for the Gateway® BP reaction BP Clonase™
   4265..4306    +  CDS            V5 tag: epitope tag from simian virus 5
   4330..4918    +  misc_feature   WPRE: woodchuck hepatitis virus posttranscriptional regulatory element
   4933..5249    +  promoter       SV40 promoter: SV40 enhancer and early promoter
   5297..5344    +  promoter       EM7 promoter: synthetic bacterial promoter&nbsp
   5363..5761    +  CDS            BSD: blasticidin S deaminase; Aspergillus terreus BSD; confers resistance to blasticidin
   5778..5846    +  CDS            nef (fragment): NEF_HV1Z2 - Experimental evidence at protein level: Swiss-Prot protein existence level 1. Extracellular Nef protein targets CD4(+) T-lymphocytes for apoptosis by interacting with CXCR4 surface receptors. From Human immunodeficiency virus type 1 group M subtype D (isolate Z2/CDC-Z34) (HIV-1).
   5848..6081    +  LTR            3' LTR (ΔU3): self-inactivating 3' long terminal repeat (LTR) from HIV-1
   6153..6274    +  polyA_signal   SV40 poly(A) signal: SV40 polyadenylation signal
   6314..6449    +  rep_origin     SV40 ori: SV40 origin of replication
   6470..6488    -  promoter       T7 promoter: promoter for bacteriophage T7 RNA polymerase
   6496..6651    +  CDS            lacZα (fragment): LacZα fragment of β-galactosidase; lacZ fragment
   6656..7084    +  rep_origin     f1 ori (sequence partly withheld): f1 bacteriophage origin of replication; arrow indicates direction of (+) strand synthesis
   7137..7241    +  promoter       AmpR promoter: bla
   7242..8102    +  CDS            AmpR: β-lactamase; bla; confers resistance to ampicillin, carbenicillin, and related antibiotics
   8273..8861    +  rep_origin     ori: high-copy-number ColE1/pMB1/pBR322/pUC origin of replication
   9044..9136    +  CDS            lacI (fragment): lac repressor; lacI; The lac repressor binds to the lac operator to inhibit transcription in E. coli. This inhibition can be relieved by adding lactose or isopropyl-β-D-thiogalactopyranoside (IPTG).
   9149..9170    +  protein_bind   CAP binding site: CAP binding activates transcription in the presence of cAMP. E. coli catabolite activator protein
   9185..9215    +  promoter       lac promoter: promoter for the E. coli lac operon
   9223..9239    +  protein_bind   lac operator: The lac repressor binds to the lac operator to inhibit transcription in E. coli. This inhibition can be relieved by adding lactose or isopropyl-β-D-thiogalactopyranoside (IPTG). lac repressor encoded by lacI
   9284..9302    +  promoter       T3 promoter: promoter for bacteriophage T3 RNA polymerase
