[The description below was written by a language model from this plasmid's Addgene catalogue record and pLannotate feature annotations shown in this document.]
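Description:
pLenti-Zyxin-F (aa373-564)-EGFP is a 9.3 kb lentiviral mammalian expression plasmid built on the pLenti6.3/V5-DEST Gateway destination backbone. It is propagated in E. coli as a high-copy plasmid through a ColE1/pUC-type origin with ampicillin selection (AmpR); an f1 origin and an SV40 origin are also annotated. The viral framework follows the usual HIV-1-derived, self-inactivating layout. An RSV promoter fused to a truncated 5' LTR drives genomic RNA production in packaging cells. It is followed by the Ψ packaging signal with a gag fragment, the Rev response element for Rev-dependent nuclear export, and the cPPT/CTS. A ΔU3 3' LTR at the far end disables LTR promoter activity after integration.

The payload is a fragment of mouse zyxin (Zyx) spanning amino acids 373–564, expressed from the CMV enhancer/promoter and fused at its C terminus to EGFP. The attB1, attB5 and attB2 sites flanking and separating the two coding segments suggest assembly by multi-fragment Gateway recombination, with zyxin and EGFP brought in as separate elements. An SV40 poly(A) signal and T7 promoter are annotated in reverse orientation between EGFP and attB2. The backbone's V5 tag lies downstream of attB2, beyond the EGFP coding feature, so it is probably not part of the fusion protein. A WPRE follows to enhance transcript expression. A separate SV40 promoter/EM7 cassette drives blasticidin S deaminase, allowing blasticidin selection of transduced mammalian cells. The stated purpose is visualization of zyxin. The construct allows stable or transient expression of this fluorescent zyxin fragment, and the associated study examined zyxin targeting to stress fibers during stretch-induced actin remodeling.
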