Addgene plasmid #187698: pLenti-Zyxin-F (aa373-564)-EGFP
Purpose: Visualization of Zyxin
Depositing lab: Mary Beckerle. Depositing organization: University of Utah. Publication: Stretch-induced actin remodeling requires targeting of zyxin to stress fibers and recruitment of actin regulators. Hoffman LM, Jensen CC, Chaturvedi A, Yoshigi M, Beckerle MC. Mol Biol Cell. 2012 May;23(10):1846-59. doi: 10.1091/mbc.E11-12-1057. Epub 2012 Mar 28. PubMed 22456508.
Backbone
  Vector backbone: pLenti6.3/V5-DEST
  Backbone manufacturer: Invitrogen
  Vector type: Mammalian Expression, Lentiviral
  Selectable markers: Blasticidin
Growth in bacteria
  Bacterial resistance: Ampicillin, 100 μg/mL
  Growth temperature: 37°C
  Growth strain: NEB Stable
  Copy number: High Copy
Gene/Insert
  Gene/Insert name: Zyxin
  Species: M. musculus (mouse)
  Mutation: aa373-564
  Entrez Gene: Zyx (a.k.a. 9530098H06Rik)
  Promoter: CMV
  Tag / fusion protein: EGFP (C terminal on insert)
  Cloning method: Gateway Cloning
Terms and licenses: Academic/Nonprofit Terms; Industry Terms: Not Available to Industry
How to cite: pLenti-Zyxin-F (aa373-564)-EGFP was a gift from Mary Beckerle (Addgene plasmid # 187698 ; http://n2t.net/addgene:187698 ; RRID:Addgene_187698)
